>Addgene plasmid #138823 | pPD336 VPR-ZF43(RAAR) | addgene full sequence | sequence record 321513 | Addgene NGS Result
GACGGATCGGGAGATCTCCCGATCCCCTATGGTGCACTCTCAGTACAATCTGCTCTGATGCCGCATAGTT
AAGCCAGTATCTGCTCCCTGCTTGTGTGTTGGAGGTCGCTGAGTAGTGCGCGAGCAAAATTTAAGCTACA
ACAAGGCAAGGCTTGACCGACAATTGCATGAAGAATCTGCTTAGGGTTAGGCGTTTTGCGCTGCTTCGCG
ATGTACGGGCCAGATATACGCGTTGACATTGATTATTGACTAGTTATTAATAGTAATCAATTACGGGGTC
ATTAGTTCATAGCCCATATATGGAGTTCCGCGTTACATAACTTACGGTAAATGGCCCGCCTGGCTGACCG
CCCAACGACCCCCGCCCATTGACGTCAATAATGACGTATGTTCCCATAGTAACGCCAATAGGGACTTTCC
ATTGACGTCAATGGGTGGAGTATTTACGGTAAACTGCCCACTTGGCAGTACATCAAGTGTATCATATGCC
AAGTACGCCCCCTATTGACGTCAATGACGGTAAATGGCCCGCCTGGCATTATGCCCAGTACATGACCTTA
TGGGACTTTCCTACTTGGCAGTACATCTACGTATTAGTCATCGCTATTACCATGGTGATGCGGTTTTGGC
AGTACATCAATGGGCGTGGATAGCGGTTTGACTCACGGGGATTTCCAAGTCTCCACCCCATTGACGTCAA
TGGGAGTTTGTTTTGGCACCAAAATCAACGGGACTTTCCAAAATGTCGTAACAACTCCGCCCCATTGACG
CAAATGGGCGGTAGGCGTGTACGGTGGGAGGTCTATATAAGCAGAGCTCTCTGGCTAACTAGAGAACCCA
CTGCTTACTGGCTTATCGAAATTAATACGACTCACTATAGGGAGTCCCAAGCTGGCTAGCGCCACCATGG
ATTATAAGGATCACGATGGCGACTACAAGGACCACGATATTGACTACAAAGACGATGACGATAAAATGGC
TCCTAAGAAAAAGCGCAAAGTCGGTATCCATGGCGTTCCCGGATCAGACGCATTGGACGATTTTGATCTG
GATATGCTGGGAAGTGACGCCCTCGATGATTTTGACCTTGACATGCTTGGTTCGGATGCCCTTGATGACT
TTGACCTCGACATGCTCGGCAGTGACGCCCTTGATGATTTCGACCTGGACATGCTGATTAACTCTAGAAG
TTCCGGATCTGTTGGTAGCCAGTACCTGCCCGACACCGACGACCGGCACCGGATCGAGGAAAAGCGGAAG
CGGACCTACGAGACATTCAAGAGCATCATGAAGAAGTCCCCCTTCAGCGGCCCCACCGACCCTAGACCTC
CACCTAGAAGAATCGCCGTGCCCAGCAGATCCAGCGCCAGCGTGCCAAAACCTGCCCCCCAGCCTTACCC
CTTCACCAGCAGCCTGAGCACCATCAACTACGACGAGTTCCCTACCATGGTGTTCCCCAGCGGCCAGATC
TCTCAGGCCTCTGCTCTGGCTCCAGCCCCTCCTCAGGTGCTGCCTCAGGCTCCTGCTCCTGCACCAGCTC
CAGCCATGGTGTCTGCACTGGCTCAGGCACCAGCACCCGTGCCTGTGCTGGCTCCTGGACCTCCACAGGC
TGTGGCTCCACCAGCCCCTAAACCTACACAGGCCGGCGAGGGCACACTGTCTGAAGCTCTGCTGCAGCTG
CAGTTCGACGACGAGGATCTGGGAGCCCTGCTGGGAAACAGCACCGATCCTGCCGTGTTCACCGACCTGG
CCAGCGTGGACAACAGCGAGTTCCAGCAGCTGCTGAACCAGGGCATCCCTGTGGCCCCTCACACCACCGA
GCCCATGCTGATGGAATACCCCGAGGCCATCACCCGGCTCGTGACAGGCGCTCAGAGGCCTCCTGATCCA
GCTCCTGCCCCTCTGGGAGCACCAGGCCTGCCTAATGGACTGCTGTCTGGCGACGAGGACTTCAGCTCTA
TCGCCGATATGGATTTCTCAGCCTTGCTGGGCTCTGGCAGCGGCAGCCGGGATTCCAGGGAAGGGATGTT
TTTGCCGAAGCCTGAGGCCGGCTCCGCTATTAGTGACGTGTTTGAGGGCCGCGAGGTGTGCCAGCCAAAA
CGAATCCGGCCATTTCATCCTCCAGGAAGTCCATGGGCCAACCGCCCACTCCCCGCCAGCCTCGCACCAA
CACCAACCGGTCCAGTACATGAGCCAGTCGGGTCACTGACCCCGGCACCAGTCCCTCAGCCACTGGATCC
AGCGCCCGCAGTGACTCCCGAGGCCAGTCACCTGTTGGAGGATCCCGATGAAGAGACGAGCCAGGCTGTC
AAAGCCCTTCGGGAGATGGCCGATACTGTGATTCCCCAGAAGGAAGAGGCTGCAATCTGTGGCCAAATGG
ACCTTTCCCATCCGCCCCCAAGGGGCCATCTGGATGAGCTGACAACCACACTTGAGTCCATGACCGAGGA
TCTGAACCTGGACTCACCCCTGACCCCGGAATTGAACGAGATTCTGGATACCTTCCTGAACGACGAGTGC
CTCTTGCATGCCATGCATATCAGCACAGGACTGTCCATCTTCGACACATCTCTGTTTTCTGGTTCTGGTT
CTGGTTCAGGATCCGGTACCGGTGGAGCTAGACCCGGGGAGCGCCCCTTCCAGTGTCGCATTTGCATGGC
GAACTTTTCGCGCCAGGACAGGCTTGACAGGCATACCCGTACTCATACCGGTGAAAAACCGTTTCAGTGT
CGGATCTGTATGGCAAATTTCTCCCAGAAGGAGCACTTGGCGGGGCATCTACGTACGCACACCGGCGAGA
AGCCATTCCAATGCCGAATATGCATGCGCAACTTCAGTCGCCGCGACAACCTGAACCGGCACCTAAAAAC
CCACCTGAGAGGATCTTAAGCGGCCGCTCGAGTCTAGAGGGCCCGTTTAAACCCGCTGATCAGCCTCGAC
TGTGCCTTCTAGTTGCCAGCCATCTGTTGTTTGCCCCTCCCCCGTGCCTTCCTTGACCCTGGAAGGTGCC
ACTCCCACTGTCCTTTCCTAATAAAATGAGGAAATTGCATCGCATTGTCTGAGTAGGTGTCATTCTATTC
TGGGGGGTGGGGTGGGGCAGGACAGCAAGGGGGAGGATTGGGAAGTCAATAGCAGGCATGCTGGGGATGC
GGTGGGCTCTATGGCTTCTGAGGCGGAAAGAACCAGCTGGGGCTCTAGGGGGTATCCCC
[124 nt withheld, positions 3210-3333]
C
[91 nt withheld, positions 3335-3425]
A
[49 nt withheld, positions 3427-3475]
CCTTTGACGTTGGAGTCCACGTTCTTT
[37 nt withheld, positions 3503-3539]
ACCCTATCTCGGTCTATTCTTTTGATTTATAAGGGATTTTGCCGATTTCGGCCTATTGGTTAAAAAATGA
GCTGATTTAACAAAAATTTAACGCGAATTAATTCTGTGGAATGTGTGTCAGTTAGGCTCAATTAGTCAGC
AACCATAGTCCCGCCCCTAACTCCGCCCATCCCGCCCCTAACTCCGCCCAGTTCCGCCCATTCTCCGCCC
CATGGCTGACTAATTTTTTTTATTTATGCAGAGGCCGAGGCCGCCTCTGCCTCTGAGCTATTCCAGAAGT
AGTGAGGAGGCTTTTTTGGAGGCCTAGGCTTTTGCAAAAAGCTCCCGGGAGCTTGTATATCCATTTTCGG
AGGTTGGGCTTCGGAATCGTTTTCCGGGACGCCGGCTGGATGATCCTCCAGCGCGGGGATCTCATGCTGG
AGTTCTTCGCCCACCCCAACTTGTTTATTGCAGCTTATAATGGTTACAAATAAAGCAATAGCATCACAAA
TTTCACAAATAAAGCATTTTTTTCACTGCATTCTAGTTGTGGTTTGTCCAAACTCATCAATGTATCTTAT
CATGTCTGTATACCGTCGACCTCTAGCTAGAGCTTGGCGTAATCATGGTCATAGCTGTTTCCTGTGTGAA
ATTGTTATCCGCTCACAATTCCACACAACATACGAGCCGGAAGCATAAAGTGTAAAGCCTGGGGTGCCTA
ATGAGTGAGCTAACTCACATTAATTGCGTTGCGCTCACTGCCCGCTTTCCAGTCGGGAAACCTGTCGTGC
CAGCTGCATTAATGAATCGGCCAACGCGCGGGGAGAGGCGGTTTGCGTATTGGGCGCTCTTCCGCTTCCT
CGCTCACTGACTCGCTGCGCTCGGTCGTTCGGCTGCGGCGAGCGGTATCAGCTCACTCAAAGGCGGTAAT
ACGGTTATCCACAGAATCAGGGGATAACGCAGGAAAGAACATGTGAGCAAAAGGCCAGCAAAAGGCCAGG
AACCGTAAAAAGGCCGCGTTGCTGGCGTTTTTCCATAGGCTCCGCCCCCCTGACGAGCATCACAAAAATC
GACGCTCAAGTCAGAGGTGGCGAAACCCGACAGGACTATAAAGATACCAGGCGTTTCCCCCTGGAAGCTC
CCTCGTGCGCTCTCCTGTTCCGACCCTGCCGCTTACCGGATACCTGTCCGCCTTTCTCCCTTCGGGAAGC
GTGGCGCTTTCTCATAGCTCACGCTGTAGGTATCTCAGTTCGGTGTAGGTCGTTCGCTCCAAGCTGGGCT
GTGTGCACGAACCCCCCGTTCAGCCCGACCGCTGCGCCTTATCCGGTAACTATCGTCTTGAGTCCAACCC
GGTAAGACACGACTTATCGCCACTGGCAGCAGCCACTGGTAACAGGATTAGCAGAGCGAGGTATGTAGGC
GGTGCTACAGAGTTCTTGAAGTGGTGGCCTAACTACGGCTACACTAGAAGAACAGTATTTGGTATCTGCG
CTCTGCTGAAGCCAGTTACCTTCGGAAAAAGAGTTGGTAGCTCTTGATCCGGCAAACAAACCACCGCTGG
TAGCGGTGGTTTTTTTGTTTGCAAGCAGCAGATTACGCGCAGAAAAAAAGGATCTCAAGAAGATCCTTTG
ATCTTTTCTACGGGGTCTGACGCTCAGTGGAACGAAAACTCACGTTAAGGGATTTTGGTCATGAGATTAT
CAAAAAGGATCTTCACCTAGATCCTTTTAAATTAAAAATGAAGTTTTAAATCAATCTAAAGTATATATGA
GTAAACTTGGTCTGACAGTTACCAATGCTTAATCAGTGAGGCACCTATCTCAGCGATCTGTCTATTTCGT
TCATCCATAGTTGCCTGACTCCCCGTCGTGTAGATAACTACGATACGGGAGGGCTTACCATCTGGCCCCA
GTGCTGCAATGATACCGCGAGATCCACGCTCACCGGCTCCAGATTTATCAGCAATAAACCAGCCAGCCGG
AAGGGCCGAGCGCAGAAGTGGTCCTGCAACTTTATCCGCCTCCATCCAGTCTATTAATTGTTGCCGGGAA
GCTAGAGTAAGTAGTTCGCCAGTTAATAGTTTGCGCAACGTTGTTGCCATTGCTACAGGCATCGTGGTGT
CACGCTCGTCGTTTGGTATGGCTTCATTCAGCTCCGGTTCCCAACGATCAAGGCGAGTTACATGATCCCC
CATGTTGTGCAAAAAAGCGGTTAGCTCCTTCGGTCCTCCGATCGTTGTCAGAAGTAAGTTGGCCGCAGTG
TTATCACTCATGGTTATGGCAGCACTGCATAATTCTCTTACTGTCATGCCATCCGTAAGATGCTTTTCTG
TGACTGGTGAGTACTCAACCAAGTCATTCTGAGAATAGTGTATGCGGCGACCGAGTTGCTCTTGCCCGGC
GTCAATACGGGATAATACCGCGCCACATAGCAGAACTTTAAAAGTGCTCATCATTGGAAAACGTTCTTCG
GGGCGAAAACTCTCAAGGATCTTACCGCTGTTGAGATCCAGTTCGATGTAACCCACTCGTGCACCCAACT
GATCTTCAGCATCTTTTACTTTCACCAGCGTTTCTGGGTGAGCAAAAACAGGAAGGCAAAATGCCGCAAA
AAAGGGAATAAGGGCGACACGGAAATGTTGAATACTCATACTCTTCCTTTTTCAATATTATTGAAGCATT
TATCAGGGTTATTGTCTCATGAGCGGATACATATTTGAATGTATTTAGAAAAATAAACAAATAGGGGTTC
CGCGCACATTTCCCCGAAAAGTGCCACCTGACGTC
Features (pLannotate 1.2.2; 23 found; start..end, strand, type, name):
     28..80      -  misc_feature   bom (fragment): basis of mobility region from pBR322
    235..614     +  enhancer       CMV enhancer: human cytomegalovirus immediate early enhancer
    615..818     +  promoter       CMV promoter: human cytomegalovirus (CMV) immediate early promoter
    814..847     +  LTR            5' LTR (truncated) (fragment): truncated 5' long terminal repeat (LTR) from HIV-1
    863..881     +  promoter       T7 promoter: promoter for bacteriophage T7 RNA polymerase
    952..975     +  CDS            3xFLAG (fragment): three tandem FLAG® epitope tags
   1147..1163    +  CDS            VP96 (fragment): 6 tandem repeats of the minimal activation domain of herpes simplex virus VP16 (Cheng et al., 2013)
   1210..1989    +  CDS            RELA (fragment): TF65_HUMAN - Also known as NFKB3. Experimental evidence at protein level: Swiss-Prot protein existence level 1. NF-kappa-B is a pleiotropic transcription factor present in almost all cell types and is the endpoint of a series of signal transduction events that are initiated by a vast array of stimuli related to many biological processes such as inflammation, immunity, differentiation, cell growth, tumorigenesis and apoptosis. NF-kappa-B is a homo- or heterodimeric complex formed by the Rel-like domain- containing proteins RELA/p65, RELB, NFKB1/p105, NFKB1/p50, REL and NFKB2/p52. The heterodime
   2008..2577    +  CDS            Rta AD: transcriptional activation domain from the human herpesvirus 4 (Epstein-Barr virus) replication and transcription activator Rta/BRLF1 (Hardwick et al., 1992; Chavez et al., 2015)
   2940..3051    +  polyA_signal   bGH poly(A) signal: bovine growth hormone polyadenylation signal
   3168..3189    +  promoter       SV40 promoter (fragment): SV40 enhancer and early promoter
   3210..3638    +  rep_origin     f1 ori (sequence partly withheld): f1 bacteriophage origin of replication; arrow indicates direction of (+) strand synthesis
   3643..3665    +  promoter       SV40 promoter (fragment): SV40 enhancer and early promoter
   3666..3857    +  promoter       SV40 promoter: SV40 early promoter
   3884..3982    +  CDS            ble (fragment): BLE_KLEPN - Experimental evidence at protein level: Swiss-Prot protein existence level 1. Binding protein with a strong affinity to the bleomycin family of antibiotics. Binds to CL990; an antimitotic-antibiotic compound. From Klebsiella pneumoniae.
   3977..4098    +  polyA_signal   SV40 poly(A) signal: SV40 polyadenylation signal
   4171..4187    -  protein_bind   lac operator: The lac repressor binds to the lac operator to inhibit transcription in E. coli. This inhibition can be relieved by adding lactose or isopropyl-β-D-thiogalactopyranoside (IPTG). lac repressor encoded by lacI
   4195..4225    -  promoter       lac promoter: promoter for the E. coli lac operon
   4240..4261    -  protein_bind   CAP binding site: CAP binding activates transcription in the presence of cAMP. E. coli catabolite activator protein
   4274..4366    -  CDS            lacI (fragment): lac repressor; lacI; The lac repressor binds to the lac operator to inhibit transcription in E. coli. This inhibition can be relieved by adding lactose or isopropyl-β-D-thiogalactopyranoside (IPTG).
   4549..5137    -  rep_origin     ori: high-copy-number ColE1/pMB1/pBR322/pUC origin of replication
   5308..6168    -  CDS            AmpR: β-lactamase; bla; confers resistance to ampicillin, carbenicillin, and related antibiotics
   6169..6273    -  promoter       AmpR promoter: bla
