[The description below was written by a language model from this plasmid's Addgene catalogue record and pLannotate feature annotations shown in this document.]
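Description:
pPD336 VPR-ZF43(RAAR) is a mammalian expression plasmid of about 6.3 kb built on pPD005, a pcDNA-type backbone adapted for Golden Gate assembly. It is one of the parts in the COMET toolkit for composing synthetic transcriptional programs in mammalian cells. In E. coli it is maintained at high copy from a ColE1/pUC-type origin and selected with ampicillin through the bla gene. An f1 origin is also present. The backbone carries an SV40 early promoter and SV40 polyadenylation signal, but only a short fragment of a ble-like resistance gene is annotated between them. The record therefore does not support a functional mammalian selection marker, and the plasmid appears suited mainly to transient transfection.

The payload is a fully synthetic transcription factor placed between the NheI and NotI sites. It is driven constitutively by the CMV immediate-early enhancer and promoter and terminated by the bGH polyadenylation signal. A T7 promoter sits upstream of the coding region. The protein begins with an N-terminal 3xFLAG tag for detection, followed by the tripartite VPR activation domain. VPR shows up in the feature table as VP16-derived repeats, the RELA/p65 activation region and the Epstein-Barr virus Rta activation domain. The ZF43 zinc-finger DNA-binding domain lies downstream of VPR in the unannotated stretch before the poly(A) signal. "RAAR" refers to the recorded R15A and R43A substitutions in the zinc finger. The record does not state their effect, although arginine-to-alanine changes of this kind are generally used to tune DNA-binding affinity. The construct supplies a strong, constitutively expressed activator for reporters or circuits carrying matching ZF43 binding sites.
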