Addgene plasmid #138823: pPD336 VPR-ZF43(RAAR)
Purpose: Constitutive expression of VPR-ZF43(RAAR) under the CMV promoter.
Depositing lab: Joshua Leonard. Depositing organization: Northwestern University. Publication: The COMET toolkit for composing customizable genetic programs in mammalian cells. Donahue PS, Draut JW, Muldoon JJ, Edelstein HI, Bagheri N, Leonard JN. Nat Commun. 2020 Feb 7;11(1):779. doi: 10.1038/s41467-019-14147-5. PubMed 32034124.
Backbone
  Vector backbone: pPD005 pcDNA Golden Gate
  Vector type: Mammalian Expression, Synthetic Biology
Growth in bacteria
  Bacterial resistance: Ampicillin, 100 μg/mL
  Growth temperature: 37°C
  Growth strain: DH5alpha
  Copy number: High Copy
Gene/Insert
  Gene/Insert name: VPR-ZF43(RAAR)
  Species: Synthetic
  Mutation: R15A, R43A
  Promoter: CMV
  Tag / fusion protein: 3xFlag (N terminal on insert)
  Cloning method: Restriction Enzyme; 5′ cloning site NheI (not destroyed); 3′ cloning site NotI (not destroyed)
  Sequencing primers: 5′ CGCAAATGGGCGGTAGGCGTG; 3′ TAGAAGGCACAGTCGAGG
Terms and licenses: Academic/Nonprofit Terms; Industry Terms: Not Available to Industry
Depositor comments: Leonard Lab plasmid reference number: L1382
How to cite: pPD336 VPR-ZF43(RAAR) was a gift from Joshua Leonard (Addgene plasmid # 138823 ; http://n2t.net/addgene:138823 ; RRID:Addgene_138823)
