>Addgene plasmid #138823 | pPD336 VPR-ZF43(RAAR) | depositor partial sequence | sequence record 268313 | VPR-ZF43(RAAR) gene
ATGGATTATAAGGATCACGATGGCGACTACAAGGACCACGATATTGACTACAAAGACGATGACGATAAAA
TGGCTCCTAAGAAAAAGCGCAAAGTCGGTATCCATGGCGTTCCCGGATCAGACGCATTGGACGATTTTGA
TCTGGATATGCTGGGAAGTGACGCCCTCGATGATTTTGACCTTGACATGCTTGGTTCGGATGCCCTTGAT
GACTTTGACCTCGACATGCTCGGCAGTGACGCCCTTGATGATTTCGACCTGGACATGCTGATTAACTCTA
GAAGTTCCGGATCTGTTGGTAGCCAGTACCTGCCCGACACCGACGACCGGCACCGGATCGAGGAAAAGCG
GAAGCGGACCTACGAGACATTCAAGAGCATCATGAAGAAGTCCCCCTTCAGCGGCCCCACCGACCCTAGA
CCTCCACCTAGAAGAATCGCCGTGCCCAGCAGATCCAGCGCCAGCGTGCCAAAACCTGCCCCCCAGCCTT
ACCCCTTCACCAGCAGCCTGAGCACCATCAACTACGACGAGTTCCCTACCATGGTGTTCCCCAGCGGCCA
GATCTCTCAGGCCTCTGCTCTGGCTCCAGCCCCTCCTCAGGTGCTGCCTCAGGCTCCTGCTCCTGCACCA
GCTCCAGCCATGGTGTCTGCACTGGCTCAGGCACCAGCACCCGTGCCTGTGCTGGCTCCTGGACCTCCAC
AGGCTGTGGCTCCACCAGCCCCTAAACCTACACAGGCCGGCGAGGGCACACTGTCTGAAGCTCTGCTGCA
GCTGCAGTTCGACGACGAGGATCTGGGAGCCCTGCTGGGAAACAGCACCGATCCTGCCGTGTTCACCGAC
CTGGCCAGCGTGGACAACAGCGAGTTCCAGCAGCTGCTGAACCAGGGCATCCCTGTGGCCCCTCACACCA
CCGAGCCCATGCTGATGGAATACCCCGAGGCCATCACCCGGCTCGTGACAGGCGCTCAGAGGCCTCCTGA
TCCAGCTCCTGCCCCTCTGGGAGCACCAGGCCTGCCTAATGGACTGCTGTCTGGCGACGAGGACTTCAGC
TCTATCGCCGATATGGATTTCTCAGCCTTGCTGGGCTCTGGCAGCGGCAGCCGGGATTCCAGGGAAGGGA
TGTTTTTGCCGAAGCCTGAGGCCGGCTCCGCTATTAGTGACGTGTTTGAGGGCCGCGAGGTGTGCCAGCC
AAAACGAATCCGGCCATTTCATCCTCCAGGAAGTCCATGGGCCAACCGCCCACTCCCCGCCAGCCTCGCA
CCAACACCAACCGGTCCAGTACATGAGCCAGTCGGGTCACTGACCCCGGCACCAGTCCCTCAGCCACTGG
ATCCAGCGCCCGCAGTGACTCCCGAGGCCAGTCACCTGTTGGAGGATCCCGATGAAGAGACGAGCCAGGC
TGTCAAAGCCCTTCGGGAGATGGCCGATACTGTGATTCCCCAGAAGGAAGAGGCTGCAATCTGTGGCCAA
ATGGACCTTTCCCATCCGCCCCCAAGGGGCCATCTGGATGAGCTGACAACCACACTTGAGTCCATGACCG
AGGATCTGAACCTGGACTCACCCCTGACCCCGGAATTGAACGAGATTCTGGATACCTTCCTGAACGACGA
GTGCCTCTTGCATGCCATGCATATCAGCACAGGACTGTCCATCTTCGACACATCTCTGTTTTCTGGTTCT
GGTTCTGGTTCAGGATCCGGTACCGGTGGAGCTAGACCCGGGGAGCGCCCCTTCCAGTGTCGCATTTGCA
TGGCGAACTTTTCGCGCCAGGACAGGCTTGACAGGCATACCCGTACTCATACCGGTGAAAAACCGTTTCA
GTGTCGGATCTGTATGGCAAATTTCTCCCAGAAGGAGCACTTGGCGGGGCATCTACGTACGCACACCGGC
GAGAAGCCATTCCAATGCCGAATATGCATGCGCAACTTCAGTCGCCGCGACAACCTGAACCGGCACCTAA
AAACCCACCTGAGAGGATCTTAA
